Addgene plasmid #51893: pfast bac Rbx-HA
Purpose: Backbone plasmid is pfastBacHTa from invitrogen
Depositing lab: Joseph Takahashi. Depositing organization: University of Texas Southwestern Medical Center. Publication: Competing E3 ubiquitin ligases govern circadian periodicity by degradation of CRY in nucleus and cytoplasm. Yoo SH, Mohawk JA, Siepka SM, Shan Y, Huh SK, Hong HK, Kornblum I, Kumar V, Koike N, Xu M, Nussbaum J, Liu X, Chen Z, Chen ZJ, Green CB, Takahashi JS. Cell. 2013 Feb 28;152(5):1091-105. doi: 10.1016/j.cell.2013.01.055. PubMed 23452855.
Backbone
  Vector backbone: pfastbac
  Selectable markers: Gentamicin
Growth in bacteria
  Bacterial resistance: Ampicillin, 100 μg/mL
  Growth temperature: 37°C
  Growth strain: DH5alpha
  Copy number: High Copy
Gene/Insert
  Gene/Insert name: Rbx1
  Species: H. sapiens (human)
  Entrez Gene: RBX1 (a.k.a. BA554C12.1, RNF75, ROC1)
  Promoter: polyhedrin promoter
  Tag / fusion protein: HA (N terminal on insert)
  Cloning method: Unknown
  Sequencing primers: 5′ Polyhedrin forward; 3′ SV40pA-rev
Terms and licenses: Academic/Nonprofit Terms; Industry Terms: Not Available to Industry
How to cite: pfast bac Rbx-HA was a gift from Joseph Takahashi (Addgene plasmid # 51893 ; http://n2t.net/addgene:51893 ; RRID:Addgene_51893)
