[The description below was written by a language model from this plasmid's Addgene catalogue record.]
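Description:
pfast bac Rbx-HA is a baculovirus donor (transfer) plasmid built on the pFastBac HTa backbone and intended for expression of human RBX1 (also known as ROC1 or RNF75) in insect cells. In bacteria it is maintained as a high-copy plasmid under ampicillin selection. The record also lists gentamicin as a selectable marker. In pFastBac-type vectors, the gentamicin resistance gene typically travels with the expression cassette when it is transposed into a baculovirus shuttle genome (bacmid) in a specialised E. coli strain, allowing recombinant bacmids to be selected. No feature table is provided, so the transposition elements and the origin of replication are inferred from the backbone type rather than documented here.

The payload is the RBX1 coding sequence carrying an HA epitope tag, recorded as N-terminal on the insert despite the order suggested by the plasmid name. Expression is driven by the polyhedrin promoter, a very strong late baculoviral promoter that gives high-level protein production in infected insect cells. The listed 3′ sequencing primer implies an SV40 polyadenylation signal downstream of the insert. The HTa backbone normally supplies an N-terminal histidine tag, but the record does not say whether this is retained in frame with the insert, and the cloning method is listed as unknown.

RBX1 is the RING-box subunit of cullin-RING E3 ubiquitin ligases. The associated study concerns competing E3 ligases that control degradation of the circadian protein CRY, so the construct was probably used to produce HA-tagged RBX1 for reconstituting or analysing such ligase complexes, although the record does not state this explicitly.
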