>Addgene plasmid #51893 | pfast bac Rbx-HA | addgene partial sequence | sequence record 82888 | Polyhedrin forward
GTTTTCGTAACAGTTTTGTAATAAAAAAACCTATAAATATTCCGGATTATTCATACCGTCCCACCATCGG
GCGCGGATCCCGGTCCGAAGCGCGCGGAATTCAAAGGCCTACGTCGACGAGCTCTCTGGCTAACTAGAGA
ACCCACTGCTTACTGGCTTATCGAAATTAATACGACTCACTATAGGGAGACCCAAGCTTACCATGTACCC
TTACGATGTACCGGATTACGCAGGATCT
[324 nt withheld, positions 239-562]
TAGGAAAAGACCTCGAGCATGCATCTAGAGGGCCCTATTCTATAGTGTCACCTAAATGCTAGAGCTCTCT
GGCTAACTAGAGAACCCACTGCTTACTGGCTTATCGAAATTAATACGACTCACTATAGGGAGACCCAAGC
TTACCATGTACCCTTACGATGTACCGGATTACGCAGGATCT
[179 nt withheld, positions 744-922]
